Addgene plasmid #136095: CTAG_eGFP
Purpose: FP for C-term fusion with CDS12
Depositing lab: Jim Haseloff. Depositing organization: University of Cambridge. Publication: Systematic tools for reprogramming plant gene expression in a simple model, Marchantia polymorpha. Sauret-Gueto S, Frangedakis E, Silvestri L, Rebmann M, Tomaselli M, Markel K, Delmans M, West A, Patron NJ, Haseloff J. ACS Synth Biol. 2020 Mar 12. doi: 10.1021/acssynbio.9b00511. PubMed 32163700.
Backbone
  Vector backbone: pUAP4
  Vector type: Plant Expression, Synthetic Biology
Growth in bacteria
  Bacterial resistance: Chloramphenicol, 25 μg/mL
  Growth temperature: 37°C
  Growth strain: DH5alpha
  Copy number: High Copy
Gene/Insert
  Gene/Insert name: CTAG_eGFP(noATG)
  Species: Synthetic
  Mutation: BsaI/ SapI domesticated
  Cloning method: Restriction Enzyme; 5′ cloning site BsaI (destroyed during cloning); 3′ cloning site BsaI (destroyed during cloning)
  Sequencing primers: 5′ n/a
Terms and licenses: Academic/Nonprofit Terms; Industry Terms: Not Available to Industry
Depositor comments: Please visit https://www.biorxiv.org/content/10.1101/2020.02.29.971002v1 for bioRxiv preprint.
How to cite: CTAG_eGFP was a gift from Jim Haseloff (Addgene plasmid # 136095 ; http://n2t.net/addgene:136095 ; RRID:Addgene_136095)
