[The description below was written by a language model from this plasmid's Addgene catalogue record and pLannotate feature annotations shown in this document.]
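Description:
CTAG_eGFP is a small (about 2.8 kb) Level 0 DNA part plasmid built in the pUAP4 universal acceptor backbone. It belongs to a synthetic biology toolkit for modular assembly of plant expression constructs, developed with the liverwort Marchantia polymorpha as the model. It is not an expression vector in its own right. The feature table shows no plant or other eukaryotic promoter or terminator around the insert, so the plasmid simply stores a standardised part for later assembly. It is maintained in E. coli at high copy through a ColE1/pUC-type origin. Selection is by chloramphenicol, using a cat gene driven by its native promoter and followed by the lambda t0 terminator.

The payload is an enhanced GFP coding sequence lacking its start codon (annotated as an EGFP fragment for this reason). It is formatted as a "CTAG" part, a C-terminal tag meant to be joined in frame downstream of a "CDS12" type coding part, which supplies the initiation codon. The sequence has been domesticated to remove internal BsaI and SapI sites, so it is compatible with Type IIS (Golden Gate/Loop-style) assembly. The record states that the BsaI sites used to load the part into the backbone were destroyed during cloning. The insert is flanked by bacterial transcription terminators: a putative terminator upstream and a his operon terminator downstream. These presumably insulate it from read-through transcription in the bacterial host. The part is typically combined with promoter, coding sequence and terminator parts to build transcription units encoding C-terminally GFP-tagged proteins, for example for localisation or expression studies in plants.
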