Features (pLannotate 1.2.2; 7 found; start..end, strand, type, name):
     64..107     -  terminator     bacterial terminator: putative bacterial transcription terminator
    126..843     +  CDS            EGFP (fragment): the original enhanced GFP (Yang et al., 1996) mammalian codon-optimized
    861..918     +  terminator     his operon terminator: This putative transcriptin terminator from the E. coli his operon has a 2-bp deletion introduced during synthesis. Its efficiency has not been determined.
   1113..1701    -  rep_origin     ori: high-copy-number ColE1/pMB1/pBR322/pUC origin of replication
   1884..1978    -  terminator     lambda t0 terminator: transcription terminator from phage lambda
   2002..2658    -  CDS            cat: CAT_ECOLX - Experimental evidence at protein level: Swiss-Prot protein existence level 1. This enzyme is an effector of chloramphenicol resistance in bacteria. From Escherichia coli. This protein is used as a marker in many commonly used cloning vectors, such as pACYC184.
   2659..2756    -  promoter       cat promoter: promoter of the E. coli cat gene encoding chloramphenicol acetyltransferase
>Addgene plasmid #136095 | CTAG_eGFP | addgene full sequence | sequence record 275028 | Addgene NGS Result
ACGTCTAAGAAACCATTATTATCATGACATTAACCTATAAAAATAGGCGTATCACGAGGCAGAATTTCAG
ATAAAAAAAATCCTTAGCTTTCGCTAAGGATGATTTCTGGAATTCGGTCTCATTCGGTGAGCAAGGGCGA
GGAGCTGTTCACCGGGGTGGTGCCCATCCTGGTCGAGCTGGACGGCGACGTAAACGGCCACAAGTTCAGC
GTGTCCGGCGAGGGCGAGGGCGATGCCACCTACGGCAAGCTGACCCTGAAGTTCATCTGCACCACCGGCA
AGCTGCCCGTGCCCTGGCCCACCCTCGTGACCACCCTGACCTACGGCGTGCAGTGCTTCAGCCGCTACCC
CGACCACATGAAGCAGCACGACTTCTTCAAGTCCGCCATGCCCGAAGGCTACGTCCAGGAGCGCACCATC
TTCTTCAAGGACGACGGCAACTACAAGACCCGCGCCGAGGTGAAGTTCGAGGGCGACACCCTGGTGAACC
GCATCGAGCTGAAGGGCATCGACTTCAAGGAGGACGGCAACATCCTGGGGCACAAGCTGGAGTACAACTA
CAACAGCCACAACGTCTATATCATGGCCGACAAGCAGAAGAACGGCATCAAGGTGAACTTCAAGATCCGC
CACAACATCGAGGACGGCAGCGTGCAGCTCGCCGACCACTACCAGCAGAACACCCCCATCGGCGACGGCC
CCGTGCTGCTGCCCGACAACCACTACCTGAGCACCCAGTCCGCCCTGAGCAAAGACCCCAACGAGAAGCG
CGATCACATGGTCCTGCTGGAGTTCGTGACCGCCGCCGGGATCACTCTCGGCATGGACGAGCTGTACAAG
TAAGCTTCGAGACCCTGCAGTCCGGCAAAAAAGGGCAAGGTGTCACCACCCTGCCCTTTTTCTTTAAAAC
CGAAAAGATTACTTCGCGTTATGCAGGCTTCCTCGCTCACTGACTCGCTGCGCTCGGTCGTTCGGCTGCG
GCGAGCGGTATCAGCTCACTCAAAGGCGGTAATACGGTTATCCACAGAATCAGGGGATAACGCAGGAAAG
AACATGTGAGCAAAAGGCCAGCAAAAGGCCAGGAACCGTAAAAAGGCCGCGTTGCTGGCGTTTTTCCACA
GGCTCCGCCCCCCTGACGAGCATCACAAAAATCGACGCTCAAGTCAGAGGTGGCGAAACCCGACAGGACT
ATAAAGATACCAGGCGTTTCCCCCTGGAAGCTCCCTCGTGCGCTCTCCTGTTCCGACCCTGCCGCTTACC
GGATACCTGTCCGCCTTTCTCCCTTCGGGAAGCGTGGCGCTTTCTCATAGCTCACGCTGTAGGTATCTCA
GTTCGGTGTAGGTCGTTCGCTCCAAGCTGGGCTGTGTGCACGAACCCCCCGTTCAGCCCGACCGCTGCGC
CTTATCCGGTAACTATCGTCTTGAGTCCAACCCGGTAAGACACGACTTATCGCCACTGGCAGCAGCCACT
GGTAACAGGATTAGCAGAGCGAGGTATGTAGGCGGTGCTACAGAGTTCTTGAAGTGGTGGCCTAACTACG
GCTACACTAGAAGAACAGTATTTGGTATCTGCGCTCTGCTGAAGCCAGTTACCTTCGGAAAAAGAGTTGG
TAGCTCTTGATCCGGCAAACAAACCACCGCTGGTAGCGGTGGTTTTTTTGTTTGCAAGCAGCAGATTACG
CGCAGAAAAAAAGGATCTCAAGAAGATCCTTTGATCTTTTCTACGGGGTCTGACGCTCAGTGGAACGAAA
ACTCACGTTAAGGGATTTTGGTCATGAGATTATCAAAAAGGATCTTCACCTAGATCCTTTTAAATTAAAA
ATGAAGTTTTAAATCAATCTAAAGTATATATGAGTAAACTTGGTCTGACAGCTCGAGGCTTGGATTCTCA
CCAATAAAAAACGCCCGGCGGCAACCGAGCGTTCTGAACAAATCCAGATGGAGTTCTGAGGTCATTACTG
GATCTATCAACAGGAGTCCAAGCGAGCTCGATATCAAATTACGCCCCGCCCTGCCACTCATCGCAGTACT
GTTGTAATTCATTAAGCATTCTGCCGACATGGAAGCCATCACAAACGGCATGATGAACCTGAATCGCCAG
CGGCATCAGCACCTTGTCGCCTTGCGTATAATATTTGCCCATGGTGAAAACGGGGGCGAAGAAGTTGTCC
ATATTGGCCACGTTTAAATCAAAACTGGTGAAACTCACCCAGGGATTGGCTGAGACGAAAAACATATTCT
CAATAAACCCTTTAGGGAAATAGGCCAGGTTTTCACCGTAACACGCCACATCTTGCGAATATATGTGTAG
AAACTGCCGGAAATCGTCGTGGTATTCACTCCAGAGCGATGAAAACGTTTCAGTTTGCTCATGGAAAACG
GTGTAACAAGGGTGAACACTATCCCATATCACCAGCTCACCGTCTTTCATTGCCATACGAAATTCCGGAT
GAGCATTCATCAGGCGGGCAAGAATGTGAATAAAGGCCGGATAAAACTTGTGCTTATTTTTCTTTACGGT
CTTTAAAAAGGCCGTAATATCCAGCTGAACGGTCTGGTTATAGGTACATTGAGCAACTGACTGAAATGCC
TCAAAATGTTCTTTACGATGCCATTGGGATATATCAACGGTGGTATATCCAGTGATTTTTTTCTCCATTT
TAGCTTCCTTAGCTCCTGAAAATCTCGATAACTCAAAAAATACGCCCGGTAGTGATCTTATTTCATTATG
GTGAAAGTTGGAACCTCTTACGTGCCCGATCAACTCGAGTGCCACCTG
